>Addgene plasmid #46668 | pcDNA3.2 mir-1-1 reporter dme-mir-279 | analyzer sequence | sequence record 66032
GACGGATCGGGAGATCTCCCGATCCCCTATGGTCGACTCTCAGTACAATCTGCTCTGATGCCGCATAGTT
AAGCCAGTATCTGCTCCCTGCTTGTGTGTTGGAGGTCGCTGAGTAGTGCGCGAGCAAAATTTAAGCTACA
ACAAGGCAAGGCTTGACCGACAATTGCATGAAGAATCTGCTTAGGGTTAGGCGTTTTGCGCTGCTTCGCG
ATGTACGGGCCAGATATACGCGTTGACATTGATTATTGACTAGTTATTAATAGTAATCAATTACGGGGTC
ATTAGTTCATAGCCCATATATGGAGTTCCGCGTTACATAACTTACGGTAAATGGCCCGCCTGGCTGACCG
CCCAACGACCCCCGCCCATTGACGTCAATAATGACGTATGTTCCCATAGTAACGCCAATAGGGACTTTCC
ATTGACGTCAATGGGTGGACTATTTACGGTAAACTGCCCACTTGGCAGTACATCAAGTGTATCATATGCC
AAGTACGCCCCCTATTGACGTCAATGACGGTAAATGGCCCGCCTGGCATTATGCCCAGTACATGACCTTA
TGGGACTTTCCTACTTGGCAGTACATCTACGTATTAGTCATCGCTATTACCATGGTGATGCGGTTTTGGC
AGTACATCAATGGGCGTGGATAGCGGTTTGACTCACGGGGATTTCCAAGTCTCCACCCCATTGACGTCAA
TGGGAGTTTGTTTTGGCACCAAAATCAACGGGACTTTCCAAAATGTCGTAACAACTCCGCCCCATTGACG
CAAATGGGCGGTAGGCGTGTACGGTGGGAGGTCTATATAAGCAGAGCTCTCTGGCTAACTAGAGAACCCA
CTGCTTACTGGCTTATCGAAATTAATACGACTCACTATAGGGAGACCCAAGCTGGCTAGTTAAGCTATCA
ACAAGTTTGTACAAAAAAGCAGGCTAGGAGGAACAGAAACGAACTAAATGGGTCGAGCACATTGTCGTGT
ATTGTGTTTTGCACTATCGCTTAATAATTGAAATTAAAGAGGAGGCGAGGGAAATGGAGAACGCAAAAAT
CCCATTATAATGGAATTGGGACTGGAGCTGGAATTGGAATTCATACTACTGTTTTTAGTGGGTGGGGGTC
CAGTGTTTCACATTGATTTTCTTAGTATTTGTGACTAGATCCACACTCATTAATAACGGTAGTTCAATCA
TCAAGCACGTGTTTTCTTGACAAACTTCGCGTGTACTTCATTCGAAAAGCAAAGGGACAAACAGGTGGTG
ATCTTTGAAAAAAAAAAAGAGACGCAAGGTAATTAGTCAATGTCTCGCACGCACACAACGTCATTCAGAC
GGAACACCCAGCTTTCTTGTACAAAGTGGTTGATCTAGAGGGCCCGCAGTGGGGTCAGCTTCTACCGGGG
CGGCGTCCCGGGGTCTTGGAACTGCATGCAGACTGCCTGCTTGGGAAACATACTTCTTTATATGCCCATA
TGGACCTGCTAAGCTATGGAATGTAAAGAAGTATGTATCTCAGGCCGGGACCTCTCTCGCCGCACTGAGG
GGCACTCCACACCACGGGGGCCGCCGCGGCCGACAGCCAGCCAGGCGGCTGTGGTGGGGGTGAGGCTGGG
GCGGCAGGCTGCCTGGGCGTTGGTGGACGGTCGTGTCCCCGCCAGCATTGTTCTGTCACTTTGCCTGTGT
CAGCAGGTGGAAGTGCTCACCAGACATTCGAAGGTAAGCCTATCCCTAACCCTCTCCTCGGTCTCGATTC
TACGCGTACCGGTTAGTAATGAGTTTAAACGGGGGAGGCTAACTGAAACACGGAAGGAGACAATACCGGA
AGGAACCCGCGCTATGACGGCAATAAAAAGACAGAATAAAACGCACGGGTGTTGGGTCGTTTGTTCATAA
ACGCGGGGTTCGGTCCCAGGGCTGGCACTCTGTCGATACCCCACCGAGACCCCATTGGGGCCAATACGCC
CGCGTTTCTTCCTTTTCCCCACCCCACCCCCCAAGTTCGGGTGAAGGCCCAGGGCTCGCAGCCAACGTCG
GGGCGGCAGGCCCTGCCATAGCAGATCTGCGCAGCTGGGGCTCTAGGGGGTATCCCC
[124 nt withheld, positions 2088-2211]
C
[32 nt withheld, positions 2213-2244]
CA
[57 nt withheld, positions 2247-2303]
A
[49 nt withheld, positions 2305-2353]
CCTTTGACGTTGGAGTCCACGTTCTTT
[37 nt withheld, positions 2381-2417]
ACCCTATCTCGGTCTATTCTTTTGATTTATAAGGGATTTTGGGGATTTCGGCCTATTGGTTAAAAAATGA
GCTGATTTAACAAAAATTTAACGCGAATTAATTCTGTGGAATGTGTGTCAGTTAGGGTGTGGAAAGTCCC
CAGGCTCCCCAGCAGGCAGAAGTATGCAAAGCATGCATCTCAATTAGTCAGCAACCAGGTGTGGAAAGTC
CCCAGGCTCCCCAGCAGGCAGAAGTATGCAAAGCATGCATCTCAATTAGTCAGCAACCATAGTCCCGCCC
CTAACTCCGCCCATCCCGCCCCTAACTCCGCCCAGTTCCGCCCATTCTCCGCCCCATGGCTGACTAATTT
TTTTTATTTATGCAGAGGCCGAGGCCGCCTCTGCCTCTGAGCTATTCCAGAAGTAGTGAGGAGGCTTTTT
TGGAGGCCTAGGCTTTTGCAAAAAGCTCCCGGGAGCTTGTATATCCATTTTCGGATCTGATCAAGAGACA
GGATGAGGATCGTTTCGCATGATTGAACAAGATGGATTGCACGCAGGTTCTCCGGCCGCTTGGGTGGAGA
GGCTATTCGGCTATGACTGGGCACAACAGACAATCGGCTGCTCTGATGCCGCCGTGTTCCGGCTGTCAGC
GCAGGGGCGCCCGGTTCTTTTTGTCAAGACCGACCTGTCCGGTGCCCTGAATGAACTGCAGGACGAGGCA
GCGCGGCTATCGTGGCTGGCCACGACGGGCGTTCCTTGCGCAGCTGTGCTCGACGTTGTCACTGAAGCGG
GAAGGGACTGGCTGCTATTGGGCGAAGTGCCGGGGCAGGATCTCCTGTCATCTCACCTTGCTCCTGCCGA
GAAAGTATCCATCATGGCTGATGCAATGCGGCGGCTGCATACGCTTGATCCGGCTACCTGCCCATTCGAC
CACCAAGCGAAACATCGCATCGAGCGAGCACGTACTCGGATGGAAGCCGGTCTTGTCGATCAGGATGATC
TGGACGAAGAGCATCAGGGGCTCGCGCCAGCCGAACTGTTCGCCAGGCTCAAGGCGCGCATGCCCGACGG
CGAGGATCTCGTCGTGACCCATGGCGATGCCTGCTTGCCGAATATCATGGTGGAAAATGGCCGCTTTTCT
GGATTCATCGACTGTGGCCGGCTGGGTGTGGCGGACCGCTATCAGGACATAGCGTTGGCTACCCGTGATA
TTGCTGAAGAGCTTGGCGGCGAATGGGCTGACCGCTTCCTCGTGCTTTACGGTATCGCCGCTCCCGATTC
GCAGCGCATCGCCTTCTATCGCCTTCTTGACGAGTTCTTCTGAGCGGGACTCTGGGGTTCGCGAAATGAC
CGACCAAGCGACGCCCAACCTGCCATCACGAGATTTCGATTCCACCGCCGCCTTCTATGAAAGGTTGGGC
TTCGGAATCGTTTTCCGGGACGCCGGCTGGATGATCCTCCAGCGCGGGGATCTCATGCTGGAGTTCTTCG
CCCACCCCAACTTGTTTATTGCAGCTTATAATGGTTACAAATAAAGCAATAGCATCACAAATTTCACAAA
TAAAGCATTTTTTTCACTGCATTCTAGTTGTGGTTTGTCCAAACTCATCAATGTATCTTATCATGTCTGT
ATACCGTCGACCTCTAGCTAGAGCTTGGCGTAATCATGGTCATAGCTGTTTCCTGTGTGAAATTGTTATC
CGCTCACAATTCCACACAACATACGAGCCGGAAGCATAAAGTGTAAAGCCTGGGGTGCCTAATGAGTGAG
CTAACTCACATTAATTGCGTTGCGCTCACTGCCCGCTTTCCAGTCGGGAAACCTGTCGTGCCAGCTGCAT
TAATGAATCGGCCAACGCGCGGGGAGAGGCGGTTTGCGTATTGGGCGCTCTTCCGCTTCCTCGCTCACTG
ACTCGCTGCGCTCGGTCGTTCGGCTGCGGCGAGCGGTATCAGCTCACTCAAAGGCGGTAATACGGTTATC
CACAGAATCAGGGGATAACGCAGGAAAGAACATGTGAGCAAAAGGCCAGCAAAAGGCCAGGAACCGTAAA
AAGGCCGCGTTGCTGGCGTTTTTCCATAGGCTCCGCCCCCCTGACGAGCATCACAAAAATCGACGCTCAA
GTCAGAGGTGGCGAAACCCGACAGGACTATAAAGATACCAGGCGTTTCCCCCTGGAAGCTCCCTCGTGCG
CTCTCCTGTTCCGACCCTGCCGCTTACCGGATACCTGTCCGCCTTTCTCCCTTCGGGAAGCGTGGCGCTT
TCTCAATGCTCACGCTGTAGGTATCTCAGTTCGGTGTAGGTCGTTCGCTCCAAGCTGGGCTGTGTGCACG
AACCCCCCGTTCAGCCCGACCGCTGCGCCTTATCCGGTAACTATCGTCTTGAGTCCAACCCGGTAAGACA
CGACTTATCGCCACTGGCAGCAGCCACTGGTAACAGGATTAGCAGAGCGAGGTATGTAGGCGGTGCTACA
GAGTTCTTGAAGTGGTGGCCTAACTACGGCTACACTAGAAGGACAGTATTTGGTATCTGCGCTCTGCTGA
AGCCAGTTACCTTCGGAAAAAGAGTTGGTAGCTCTTGATCCGGCAAACAAACCACCGCTGGTAGCGGTGG
TTTTTTTGTTTGCAAGCAGCAGATTACGCGCAGAAAAAAAGGATCTCAAGAAGATCCTTTGATCTTTTCT
ACGGGGTCTGACGCTCAGTGGAACGAAAACTCACGTTAAGGGATTTTGGTCATGAGATTATCAAAAAGGA
TCTTCACCTAGATCCTTTTAAATTAAAAATGAAGTTTTAAATCAATCTAAAGTATATATGAGTAAACTTG
GTCTGACAGTTACCAATGCTTAATCAGTGAGGCACCTATCTCAGCGATCTGTCTATTTCGTTCATCCATA
GTTGCCTGACTCCCCGTCGTGTAGATAACTACGATACGGGAGGGCTTACCATCTGGCCCCAGTGCTGCAA
TGATACCGCGAGACCCACGCTCACCGGCTCCAGATTTATCAGCAATAAACCAGCCAGCCGGAAGGGCCGA
GCGCAGAAGTGGTCCTGCAACTTTATCCGCCTCCATCCAGTCTATTAATTGTTGCCGGGAAGCTAGAGTA
AGTAGTTCGCCAGTTAATAGTTTGCGCAACGTTGTTGCCATTGCTACAGGCATCGTGGTGTCACGCTCGT
CGTTTGGTATGGCTTCATTCAGCTCCGGTTCCCAACGATCAAGGCGAGTTACATGATCCCCCATGTTGTG
CAAAAAAGCGGTTAGCTCCTTCGGTCCTCCGATCGTTGTCAGAAGTAAGTTGGCCGCAGTGTTATCACTC
ATGGTTATGGCAGCACTGCATAATTCTCTTACTGTCATGCCATCCGTAAGATGCTTTTCTGTGACTGGTG
AGTACTCAACCAAGTCATTCTGAGAATAGTGTATGCGGCGACCGAGTTGCTCTTGCCCGGCGTCAATACG
GGATAATACCGCGCCACATAGCAGAACTTTAAAAGTGCTCATCATTGGAAAACGTTCTTCGGGGCGAAAA
CTCTCAAGGATCTTACCGCTGTTGAGATCCAGTTCGATGTAACCCACTCGTGCACCCAACTGATCTTCAG
CATCTTTTACTTTCACCAGCGTTTCTGGGTGAGCAAAAACAGGAAGGCAAAATGCCGCAAAAAAGGGAAT
AAGGGCGACACGGAAATGTTGAATACTCATACTCTTCCTTTTTCAATATTATTGAAGCATTTATCAGGGT
TATTGTCTCATGAGCGGATACATATTTGAATGTATTTAGAAAAATAAACAAATAGGGGTTCCGCGCACAT
TTCCCCGAAAAGTGCCACCTGACGTC
Features (pLannotate 1.2.2; 24 found; start..end, strand, type, name):
     36..80      -  misc_feature   bom (fragment): basis of mobility region from pBR322
    235..614     +  enhancer       CMV enhancer: human cytomegalovirus immediate early enhancer
    615..818     +  promoter       CMV promoter: human cytomegalovirus (CMV) immediate early promoter
    814..847     +  LTR            5' LTR (truncated) (fragment): truncated 5' long terminal repeat (LTR) from HIV-1
    863..881     +  promoter       T7 promoter: promoter for bacteriophage T7 RNA polymerase
    911..935     +  protein_bind   attB1: mutant version of attB; recombination site for the Gateway® BP reaction BP Clonase™
   1090..1184    +  ncRNA          mir-279: Accession: RF00754 - microRNA mir-279
   1336..1360    -  protein_bind   attB2: mutant version of attB; recombination site for the Gateway® BP reaction BP Clonase™
   1438..1514    +  ncRNA          mir-1: Accession: RF00103 - mir-1 microRNA precursor family
   1713..1754    +  CDS            V5 tag: epitope tag from simian virus 5
   1838..1886    +  polyA_signal   HSV TK poly(A) signal: herpes simplex virus thymidine kinase polyadenylation signal (Cole and Stacy, 1985)
   1977..1993    -  polyA_signal   bGH poly(A) signal (fragment): bovine growth hormone polyadenylation signal
   2088..2516    +  rep_origin     f1 ori (sequence partly withheld): f1 bacteriophage origin of replication; arrow indicates direction of (+) strand synthesis
   2530..2859    +  promoter       SV40 promoter: SV40 enhancer and early promoter
   2926..3717    +  CDS            neo: KKA2_KLEPN - Also known as kan, nptII. Experimental evidence at protein level: Swiss-Prot protein existence level 1. Resistance to kanamycin, neomycin, paromomycin, ribostamycin, butirosin and gentamicin B. From Klebsiella pneumoniae.
   3743..3901    +  CDS            ble (fragment): BLE_KLEPN - Experimental evidence at protein level: Swiss-Prot protein existence level 1. Binding protein with a strong affinity to the bleomycin family of antibiotics. Binds to CL990; an antimitotic-antibiotic compound. From Klebsiella pneumoniae.
   3896..4017    +  polyA_signal   SV40 poly(A) signal: SV40 polyadenylation signal
   4090..4106    -  protein_bind   lac operator: The lac repressor binds to the lac operator to inhibit transcription in E. coli. This inhibition can be relieved by adding lactose or isopropyl-β-D-thiogalactopyranoside (IPTG). lac repressor encoded by lacI
   4114..4144    -  promoter       lac promoter: promoter for the E. coli lac operon
   4159..4180    -  protein_bind   CAP binding site: CAP binding activates transcription in the presence of cAMP. E. coli catabolite activator protein
   4193..4285    -  CDS            lacI (fragment): lac repressor; lacI; The lac repressor binds to the lac operator to inhibit transcription in E. coli. This inhibition can be relieved by adding lactose or isopropyl-β-D-thiogalactopyranoside (IPTG).
   4468..5056    -  rep_origin     ori: high-copy-number ColE1/pMB1/pBR322/pUC origin of replication
   5227..6087    -  CDS            AmpR: β-lactamase; bla; confers resistance to ampicillin, carbenicillin, and related antibiotics
   6088..6192    -  promoter       AmpR promoter: bla
