[The description below was written by a language model from this plasmid's Addgene catalogue record and pLannotate feature annotations shown in this document.]
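Description:
pcDNA3.2 mir-1-1 reporter dme-mir-279 is a mammalian expression plasmid built to test how efficiently a Drosophila melanogaster primary microRNA transcript is processed in transfected cells. It derives from a Gateway destination version of pcDNA3.2 V5-DEST that was modified to carry a human mir-1-1 hairpin. In bacteria it replicates from a high-copy ColE1/pUC origin and is selected with ampicillin through the β-lactamase gene. An f1 origin is also present. For mammalian cells, an SV40 early promoter drives the neomycin phosphotransferase gene followed by an SV40 poly(A) signal, allowing G418 selection. The annotated sequence is 6,223 nt, shorter than the listed empty backbone size, which is consistent with the Gateway cassette having been replaced by the small insert.

The payload is a single CMV enhancer/promoter-driven transcript. A segment containing the mir-279 hairpin sits between attB1 and attB2 sites left by Gateway recombination. Downstream of attB2 lies the mir-1 precursor, followed by the backbone's V5 tag sequence and the HSV TK polyadenylation signal. Because the insert is a noncoding pri-miRNA, the V5 epitope is a leftover of the vector and is not expected to tag anything. A T7 promoter lies upstream of attB1. Placing both hairpins on one transcript means that the human mir-1-1 hairpin can plausibly serve as a co-transcribed internal reference, although the record does not state how readouts are normalised. The associated study concerns primary-sequence features that license pri-miRNA hairpins for processing, so the construct suits comparisons of fly hairpin recognition by the mammalian processing machinery. Several short fragment annotations (HIV LTR, bGH poly(A), ble, lacI) are probably backbone remnants or partial matches with no functional role.
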