Addgene plasmid #46668: pcDNA3.2 mir-1-1 reporter dme-mir-279
Depositing lab: David Bartel. Depositing organization: Whitehead Institute for Biomedical Research. Publication: Beyond Secondary Structure: Primary-Sequence Determinants License Pri-miRNA Hairpins for Processing. Auyeung VC, Ulitsky I, McGeary SE, Bartel DP. Cell. 2013 Feb 14;152(4):844-58. doi: 10.1016/j.cell.2013.01.031. PubMed 23415231.
Backbone
  Vector backbone: pcDNA3.2 V5-DEST mir-1-1 reporter
  Backbone manufacturer: Bartel lab (Addgene plasmid# 46646)
  Backbone size w/o insert (bp): 8038
  Vector type: Mammalian Expression, RNAi
  Selectable markers: Neomycin (select with G418)
Growth in bacteria
  Bacterial resistance: Ampicillin, 100 μg/mL
  Growth temperature: 37°C
  Growth strain: DH5alpha
  Copy number: High Copy
Gene/Insert
  Gene/Insert name: dme-mir-279 (alt name: mir-279 pri-mRNA)
  Species: D. melanogaster (fly)
  Promoter: CMV
  Tag / fusion protein: hsa-mir-1-1 (C terminal on insert); V5 (C terminal on backbone)
  Cloning method: Gateway Cloning
  Sequencing primers: 5′ CMV-F; 3′ TK-pA-R
Terms and licenses: Academic/Nonprofit Terms; Industry Terms: Not Available to Industry
How to cite: pcDNA3.2 mir-1-1 reporter dme-mir-279 was a gift from David Bartel (Addgene plasmid # 46668 ; http://n2t.net/addgene:46668 ; RRID:Addgene_46668)
