>Addgene plasmid #46668 | pcDNA3.2 mir-1-1 reporter dme-mir-279 | addgene partial sequence | sequence record 67904 | CMV-F 5'-CGCAAATGGGCGGTAGGCGTG-3'
ACTAGAGAACCCACTGCTTACTGGCTTATCGAAATTAATACGACTCACTATAGGGAGACCCAAGCTGGCT
AGTTAAGCTATCAACAAGTTTGTACAAAAAAGCAGGCTAGGAGGAACAGAAACGAACTAAATGGGTCGAG
CACATTGTCGTGTATTGTGTTTTGCACTATCGCTTAATAATTGAAATTAAAGAGGAGGCGAGGGAAATGG
AGAACGCAAAAATCCCATTATAATGGAATTGGGACTGGAGCTGGAATTGGAATTCATACTACTGTTTTTA
GTGGGTGGGGGTCCAGTGTTTCACATTGATTTTCTTAGTATTTGTGACTAGATCCACACTCATTAATAAC
GGTAGTTCAATCATCAAGCACGTGTTTTCTTGACAAACTTCGCGTGTACTTCATTCGAAAAGCAAAGGGA
CAAACAGGTGGTGATCTTTGAAAAAAAAAAAGAGACGCAAGGTAATTAGTCAATGTCTCGCACGCACACA
ACGTCATTCAGACGGAACACCCAGCTTTCTTGTACAAAGTGGTTGATCTAGAGGGCCCGCAGTGGGGTCA
GCTTCTACCGGGGCGGCGTCCCGGGGTCTTGGAACTGCATGCAGACTGCCTGCTTGGGAAACATACTTCT
TTATATGCCCATATGGACCTGCTAAGCTATGGAATGTAAAGAAGTATGTATCTCAGGCCGGGACCTCTCT
CGCC
